Addgene plasmid #98423: pYZ176
Purpose: (Empty Backbone) Pombe Expression Vector - nmt81 promoter with Sp.his3 marker
Depositing lab: Jef Boeke. Depositing organization: NYU Grossman School of Medicine. Publication: Construction of Designer Selectable Marker Deletions with CRISPR-Cas9 Toolbox in Schizosaccharomyces pombe and Optimized Design of Common Entry Vectors. Zhao Y, Boeke JD. G3 (Bethesda). 2018 Jan 10. pii: g3.117.300363. doi: 10.1534/g3.117.300363. PubMed 29321167.
Backbone
  Vector backbone: pYZ176
  Backbone size (bp): 8566
  Vector type: Yeast Expression
  Selectable markers: Splys9
Growth in bacteria
  Bacterial resistance: Ampicillin, 100 μg/mL
  Growth temperature: 37°C
  Growth strain: DH5alpha
  Copy number: High Copy
Terms and licenses: Academic/Nonprofit Terms; Industry Terms: Not Available to Industry
How to cite: pYZ176 was a gift from Jef Boeke (Addgene plasmid # 98423 ; http://n2t.net/addgene:98423 ; RRID:Addgene_98423)
