[The description below was written by a language model from this plasmid's Addgene catalogue record and pLannotate feature annotations shown in this document.]
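Description:
pYZ176 is an empty-backbone episomal expression vector for the fission yeast Schizosaccharomyces pombe, about 8.6 kb in size and built as an E. coli/yeast shuttle plasmid. In bacteria it is maintained at high copy through a ColE1/pUC-type origin and selected with ampicillin via the β-lactamase gene. Remnants of a pBluescript-style cloning region are also present: lac promoter and operator, a lacZα fragment, flanking T3 and T7 promoters, a multiple cloning site, and an f1 origin for single-stranded DNA production. In S. pombe the plasmid replicates autonomously through the ars1 element. Two short matches to hus5 near ars1 are most likely incidental genomic sequence carried along with neighbouring fragments rather than functional parts.

The expression cassette consists of a thiamine-repressible nmt1-family promoter followed by a short pUC-type polylinker fragment, where a gene of interest would be inserted; no insert is present. nmt1 promoter variants allow expression to be induced by withdrawing thiamine, with attenuated mutants giving lower output than the wild-type promoter.

The record is internally inconsistent on two points. The purpose line names the weak nmt81 variant, whereas the automated annotation calls the promoter the medium-strength P41 version; these variants differ by only small changes, so the annotation may not discriminate between them. The purpose line also cites an S. pombe his3 marker, but both the selectable-marker field and the feature table indicate lys9, a lysine-biosynthesis gene that would complement a lys9 auxotroph. The vector belongs to a set of common entry vectors designed for use with S. pombe strains carrying designer marker deletions.
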