Features (pLannotate 1.2.2; 18 found; start..end, strand, type, name):
      2..94      +  CDS            lacI (fragment): lac repressor; lacI; The lac repressor binds to the lac operator to inhibit transcription in E. coli. This inhibition can be relieved by adding lactose or isopropyl-β-D-thiogalactopyranoside (IPTG).
    107..128     +  protein_bind   CAP binding site: CAP binding activates transcription in the presence of cAMP. E. coli catabolite activator protein
    143..173     +  promoter       lac promoter: promoter for the E. coli lac operon
    181..197     +  protein_bind   lac operator: The lac repressor binds to the lac operator to inhibit transcription in E. coli. This inhibition can be relieved by adding lactose or isopropyl-β-D-thiogalactopyranoside (IPTG). lac repressor encoded by lacI
    242..260     +  promoter       T3 promoter: promoter for bacteriophage T3 RNA polymerase
    273..380     +  misc_feature   MCS: pBluescript multiple cloning site
    389..407     -  promoter       T7 promoter: promoter for bacteriophage T7 RNA polymerase
    415..570     +  CDS            lacZα (fragment): LacZα fragment of β-galactosidase; lacZ fragment
    574..1029    +  rep_origin     f1 ori (sequence partly withheld): f1 bacteriophage origin of replication; arrow indicates direction of (+) strand synthesis
   1316..2665    -  CDS            lys9: LYS9_SCHPO - Protein inferred from homology: Swiss-Prot protein existence level 3. From Schizosaccharomyces pombe (strain 972 / ATCC 24843) (Fission yeast).
   3243..4394    +  promoter       nmt1 P41 promoter: mutant nmt1 promoter from Schizosaccharomyces pombe, conferring medium strength thiamine-repressible expression
   4398..4422    -  misc_feature   MCS (fragment): pUC18/19 multiple cloning site
   5492..6275    -  rep_origin     ars1: Schizosaccharomyces pombe autonomously replicating sequence ars1
   6436..6501    +  CDS            hus5 (fragment): UBC9_SCHPO - Also known as ubc9. Experimental evidence at protein level: Swiss-Prot protein existence level 1. Catalyzes the covalent attachment of ubiquitin-like protein SUMO/Smt3 to other proteins. Required for efficient recovery from DNA damage or S-phase arrest and normal mitosis. This may be as part of a checkpoint independent recovery process. From Schizosaccharomyces pombe (strain 972 / ATCC 24843) (Fission yeast).
   6555..6629    +  CDS            hus5 (fragment): UBC9_SCHPO - Also known as ubc9. Experimental evidence at protein level: Swiss-Prot protein existence level 1. Catalyzes the covalent attachment of ubiquitin-like protein SUMO/Smt3 to other proteins. Required for efficient recovery from DNA damage or S-phase arrest and normal mitosis. This may be as part of a checkpoint independent recovery process. From Schizosaccharomyces pombe (strain 972 / ATCC 24843) (Fission yeast).
   6651..6755    +  promoter       AmpR promoter: bla
   6756..7616    +  CDS            AmpR: β-lactamase; bla; confers resistance to ampicillin, carbenicillin, and related antibiotics
   7787..8375    +  rep_origin     ori: high-copy-number ColE1/pMB1/pBR322/pUC origin of replication
>Addgene plasmid #98423 | pYZ176 | addgene full sequence | sequence record 199307 | Addgene NGS Result
AGCGCCCAATACGCAAACCGCCTCTCCCCGCGCGTTGGCCGATTCATTAATGCAGCTGGCACGACAGGTT
TCCCGACTGGAAAGCGGGCAGTGAGCGCAACGCAATTAATGTGAGTTAGCTCACTCATTAGGCACCCCAG
GCTTTACACTTTATGCTTCCGGCTCGTATGTTGTGTGGAATTGTGAGCGGATAACAATTTCACACAGGAA
ACAGCTATGACCATGATTACGCCAAGCGCGCAATTAACCCTCACTAAAGGGAACAAAAGCTGGAGCTCCA
CCGCGGTGGCGGCCGCTCTAGAACTAGTCGATCCGCCGGGCTGCAGGAATTCGATATCAAGGTTATCGAT
ACCGTCCACCTCGAGGGGGGGCCCGGTACCCAATTCGCCCTATAGTGAGTCGTATTACGCGCGCTCACTG
GCCGTCGTTTTACAACGTCGTGACTGGGAAAACCCTGGCGTTACCCAACTTAATCGCCTTGCAGCACATC
CCCCTTTCGCCAGCTGGCGTAATAGCGAAGAGGCCCGCACCGATCGCCCTTCCCAACAGTTGCGCAGCCT
GAATGGCGAATGG
[124 nt withheld, positions 574-697]
C
[91 nt withheld, positions 699-789]
A
[49 nt withheld, positions 791-839]
CCTTTGACGTTGGAGTCCACGTTCTTT
[37 nt withheld, positions 867-903]
ACCCTATCTCGGTCTATTCTTTTGATTTATAAGGGATTTTGCCGATTTCGGCCTATTGGTTAAAAAATGA
GCTGATTTAACAAAAATTTAACGCGAATTTTAACAAAATATTAACGTTTACAATTTTGTTCAAATAATCG
AGAAGAGGTTATTTTTTCTTCGAGTTTTACGTCGGTTACCTAAGACTAAATACATCTACTTAGAAAATAC
GAAAACCCCAAGTAAAGCTTCACATAAATAAGGTTGCAAAACAAACTGAACATTTATACTTATGAACATG
TAGATAAATTGCCAAAAAAAAGGTTGACGAACTCTAAGATTACGAATAATTATAGAAAATGAAGAAGCTT
TGGTGTTCTAAAATGTCAAACTTATATATAAGAGTTTGGAACCAAAGCGTGAAACATGCTTACTCTTCGT
CAATAATTTCTTCCTCCAATCGAATACCTTCTTTGGCAAGTGTATCAATCAATGGACCGCAAAGCTTCAT
ATCATTAGGAGCCAAAACACCTGGGGTGTTAATAACACCATCAAGAATTTGCTGAGTAGCAACACCACAA
GGAACGCCGACTAATTTTGCCATAGAGGTGTAGCCATTAGGAACACCGTAGTCAAGCAAAGTGCAAGTAC
GAGTTTGGCGTTTTCCTTCTTTGGTTTCAACTTCAAACTTGTGTTGAAGGATTAACATATCACGTTCACC
TTCTTCGTATTGCATAAGTTCCTCCAAGGTAGCGCATAAGGTGTCCAAAGGATTACCACGAGGAGTAACG
GGTTTGCTAGAGAACATACCAAGCCACTTCAAACCATTCAAAATGCGCTTCTTGTCGTCTTCATCTTTGA
ATTTGTGGATGGAAGAAATTTTCTTGATTAGGTCGGCTTCGGAGGAAGATTCAGCCTTGATGACACGAGC
AGTAACCTCCTTCCAAGGCAAAGCGGGTGCTTCAGGAGATAAGTATTCCTGAGCTGTCTCATCCAAAAAT
CCCATATCAACCAAACAATGAATAAACTCGGGAAATCCTTGGTAACGTAAAGTACCGCGAATGATAGTTT
CTGCTTCAGGTATTTGATAGCGCTCTTGGTAGACAGTGGAATCACGATTAGGATAACAAACGAAAGCGTA
ACCGGGATAGATGAAATAGGGTTTAGCAGTTTCCATCAAATCCTTGCCGTCAATTTCAACAAGTTTGCCG
TTTTCATAAAACTTGGCAGAGTTGCGAAGAGCCAACAAAACACCACGAGAAGACCAAGAAAACTTGTATC
CTAAAGGATTGTTGGAGTCCTCGGGAGCGGGAAGACCTCCACAATAAGACAAGAAAGACTTAATCTTACC
GCCAGCTTTATGAACCTCTTCAATGGTCTTGATAGCATATAAATGATCAATACCGGGATCGACGCCGATT
TCGTTCATACAAATAGAACCAGCCTTGATGGCAGCTTCCTCCAACTCAGCCATTTTGGGATTCACATAAC
TGGTGGTACAAACGTGTTTACCATGCTTAATGGCAGCTTTCATAACTGTTGCATGATAAGTGTAAGGAAT
CAAGCTGATGGTAAGATCATGTTCGGAAACAGCTTTCTCAAGAGCTGCTTCATCATTGACATCCAAAGCA
ATGGCTTTGCTGTTTGGGATACCATTAATAAATGCTTCAGCCTTAGAAAGAGTTCTGCATGCTACGGTTA
TATTATTTTCTTTACGACGAGATAAATATTCTAAAGTAGGATGAGCGACAAATCCCGAACCAAGTAATAA
GATGGAAGGCATTTTGATGTTGAAAATGAAAGAGGCAGTCAGTTAAGGACAAGTGGTAAACCAAAGACTT
CTGTTTTGTCGTCACGGTTTTAGCGATATATAAGGGGTTCCTTTTTATCCACAGATTTATTTCTGATGGC
CGAAATCGTCGTCTAAATTGATGAAAACTGATTATCTCGAATCGGTTAAAAAAGCAGTCACATGGACCAT
TTTTTGAATTAATATTTAATCGTTACGTTTCCTCTCAATGTTATGTTTGGCTTACTAGGGGAATTGGTTA
TTATCGACAAGTTTAGTCGATAATTTGTTAGCAGCGATGTCGCAACTGATAGTTTTAGCAACTTTTTTTA
CGTAGTTTTTTTCTGCACAACAGAAGTTGCTTAAAAGCTAGTAGATGCCATTCGTTGTTGTTTGGGGGTA
GATTAAAGAATTGTAAGCTTTAGTATAAGAATAATTTGTTTCTCCTCTTTCTGCCTATCTGTTGTTCATA
ATCAACTGCGTAGTTCTGGTGAAGGAGTAAATTAAACTGCCTCGCACCGCCGTACTCATTTTTACCTCGG
TCGATCGACTCTAGAGGATCAGAAAATTATCGCCATAAAAGACAGAATAAGTCATCAGCGGTTGTTTCAT
TTCCTATATTTTTTTTTTATTTTTTTATTTTTTAATAAGGGAAAATTTAACGTCTAAGGATACAGAAGAT
TGTTAGCACATTAAAGTAATAAAGGCTTAAGTAGTAAGTGCCTTAGCATGTTATTGTATTTCAAAGGACA
TAATCTAAAATAATAACAATATCATTTCTCACAAGTTATTCAATTTTCTTTTTTTTTTCTAATAATATCA
AGAATGTATTATTTGTTTGACATAAGTCAACTAATTTATTTAATATGCTGGATTAATCTTGCAGACATGT
AAATTAACAAGTTTTAGTCAAATAACGTTGAAGTTTCAATGAACTCAAATAATTTCTCTTTTTTTTTATA
TAACCATAATCTGATTTATATTTTCCGCAGGGATCAACTGAAGTTATGACATTTGGATTGGATCACTTAT
AACCTTGGTCGCCAAATAATACAAAAATCAGCGTTATAAAACAAAGAAGGTTTTTGTTAAGAAATTAATC
CTCTTTCTTGATAAGAAAGTTGAACCGAAATTGCAGATACTGATATATGAAAATAATACCCACAATTTTG
GGAATAGCGCAAGCCTCAATTTAAACAATAGGTGAGGACACATGATAATGACCTCAATGATTGTTAGAAG
AAAAGAGCCTCATTACAAAATCGAAAAATGAATGGTTGGGTACAAGTTTCCAAAACATGGTAAAGTGGAC
TTTGCGTATGAGACGTAAATAGAAAAAAACACTTGTTATATGTTTTCTAGAATTATTGTTGTCTCTTTAT
GGTTGGATGATGCAAAATAGTAATTTCGGTTAGTTGCTGTAAAACACCACGAGACAAATAGATATGGATA
TTTATTAAATCAGGAAAAACGTAACTCTCGGCTACTGGATGGTTCAGTCACCCAACGATTACTGGGGAGA
GAAAACAGGGCAAAAGCAAAGCTTAAAGGAATCCGATTGTCATTCGGCAATGTGCAGCGAAACTAAAAAC
CGGATAATGGACCTGTTAATCGAAACATTGAAGATGGAAGAGGAATCCTGGCATATCATCAATTGAATAA
GTTGAATTAATTATTTCAATCTCATTCTCACTTTCTGACTTATAGTCGCTTTGTTAAATCATATGTCGAC
TCTAGAGGATCCCCGGGTAAAAGGAATGTCTCCCTTGCCAGTACTGCTAGGGTTTTTCTTTCAAACTATG
GAAGCCCATTCAAGCTGCATATTACGATTTTGTTTTTCGCTTTTAGAAAGTGGTTTAGATGAGATAATAG
AAAAATTCTTGATCTCCGACAACGAGTACTTTTATTTTTTTTGCTAATCACTTTACTCAATATTAGCTCG
AAATCGTAGAAACGTAGACGGGTGCGGGATACCGAGTGGTGTAGTTAAGAATTTTTATAAACCACGTGGC
CCAAAAATATGAACCCAAAACGTTTATACATGAGTATACTTTAAGAAGGCTATACCCCTTCGTGTTAGAT
GTAGTTTTAGCTACCCAACCCGAGTCTATGAGCTTGACTTCAGATGTAGAAGGCATTAAATCGTTTTGAA
TATTAATTAAAAAACGATGAAAATTAAATATTTAAAAGCAATCATACGCTGAAAATTTAGTGCTGTGGCT
AATCCTTCAACATGGAAATGCCATAAAAGTGACTTTGACAAAAAAAAAAGTATATACAGGTAGTAAACTC
ATCTACTTCATTGACTTTGTTTACAGCATGTGGAAGGAGGAATATTTATTGCTAAATCGTAGTTTAACAT
TCAATAAGTAATACTATTGAAATTCGACAAGATTGGCCGCATGGATGAAAAAGAGGCATTTTGCTTTGGG
AGAATTAGTCCAAATTAGAACTGAAAAAAAAAACTTTACGAGGCAAAAATGTCGGATTGAGATCGTAAAA
GTTCGCTCGTCGTCTTTTGCTTTGTGATTGTTTTCATGGATACATCTTGCTGGATATTTAAATTTTAGTA
CTATGTATAAGATATTCTATAAATGTTTTATCACCCAAACCTGTTAGCGCCTTCTTAATTCTATTCAATC
TGGCTTTTGCTCTGAGACTACTTCTTGGACTTTCACTACTTGTTAGTTATACGGAATTTGTGTAATTAGA
AGTGAAATAATCCTTTCTATTAGTAATGCGAGCTGCAATTCGAGTCTAACTCCTTAACCACTCGGACATA
GTGACTTATCTGACACTCATTGTAAATTAATATATATATAGGCATTTTGTTTAGTTAAAGGTACTTAAGT
AATTAGTATAAACGAACCAATTTTATAATCAGGAAGTTAAGTGAATGGTAGCACATGTCGTAAAAATTGT
GAATTTTTATTGAATAATATTTTAAATACAAGCCTTTCTAGACTAGGTATACTCATAAACATATATGAGC
AAAAGGATAGAGGAGATTACATTGCATCTTCTACAAATTTATTTATTGCCCTTTACTGAAAAATTAAATA
ATGAGTACTAAATGATAAAAAGCGCTCAGTACAAGAAAGATTGCAAAAATATTGCATTCTTCATGAATTA
AAGTTGCATATAAGGCATATTGAAAGTAATAGTACTAAAACAGCAGTTAGCGAAAATTAATAGAATTATA
TTCGCAAGACAATTGTGACATTAAATTAAAAAATTGTAGAATTTTTACTATCCTCTTTAACGCCATGAGC
CTTTATAAAAAGGTTAAATTAGTTTTAACATTCTTTTTTTGAGTAAGAGTTTACAATTTATCAAAACCTG
TGTTATTATATTCATTAGTTTCAATTTATTAGCATCTAGAGAAAAATCAATTGGCAGTTACATTGTTGGA
ATTTATGAAGAAAAAGAATCTACAACGGAGAATAAGTTGCTGATCGCTTTCCCTAAAATTGTATATTTTG
CTGAGCTTATTTTGACATTTCGTTGAAGTTTTCTCTAATTCGCATTCATTTTAAGTAAAACAATGAGAAA
TAAAATTACAAAAAATACAAATTAAAATACAATTTTTAGCTATAATTATAGACGATGCCCTTGTATCCCA
TTCTGTCTCGCTTGCCCCTACTTTTTATCTTTTATATACCATAATGAACGCTGCCGCTACTAACCATACC
CCGATTTTACATTTCGGACTCCCAAGGACGTACAAAATAGAAAACTATAGAAAAAAATAATCAGAAAATA
GCATGTCATCTCTTTGTAAAACGCGTTTGCAAGAAGAAAGGAAACAATGGAGAAGAGATCATCCATTTGT
ATGTAAATTTTAGTAAACTTGAAGAAATCACTAACAACTTCTCTTACTTAGGGATTCTATGCAAAACCTT
GTAAATCATCTGATGGAGGACTCGATTTAATGAATTGGAAGGTTGGATTTCCAGGTGGCACTTTTCGGGG
AAATGTGCGCGGAACCCCTATTTGTTTATTTTTCTAAATACATTCAAATATGTATCCGCTCATGAGACAA
TAACCCTGATAAATGCTTCAATAATATTGAAAAAGGAAGAGTATGAGTATTCAACATTTCCGTGTCGCCC
TTATTCCCTTTTTTGCGGCATTTTGCCTTCCTGTTTTTGCTCACCCAGAAACGCTGGTGAAAGTAAAAGA
TGCTGAAGATCAGTTGGGTGCACGAGTGGGTTACATCGAACTGGATCTCAACAGCGGTAAGATCCTTGAG
AGTTTTCGCCCCGAAGAACGTTTTCCAATGATGAGCACTTTTAAAGTTCTGCTATGTGGCGCGGTATTAT
CCCGTATTGACGCCGGGCAAGAGCAACTCGGTCGCCGCATACACTATTCTCAGAATGACTTGGTTGAGTA
CTCACCAGTCACAGAAAAGCATCTTACGGATGGCATGACAGTAAGAGAATTATGCAGTGCTGCCATAACC
ATGAGTGATAACACTGCGGCCAACTTACTTCTGACAACGATCGGAGGACCGAAGGAGCTAACCGCTTTTT
TGCACAACATGGGGGATCATGTAACTCGCCTTGATCGTTGGGAACCGGAGCTGAATGAAGCCATACCAAA
CGACGAGCGTGACACCACGATGCCTGTAGCAATGGCAACAACGTTGCGCAAACTATTAACTGGCGAACTA
CTTACTCTAGCTTCCCGGCAACAATTAATAGACTGGATGGAGGCGGATAAAGTTGCAGGACCACTTCTGC
GCTCGGCCCTTCCGGCTGGCTGGTTTATTGCTGATAAATCTGGAGCCGGTGAGCGTGGATCTCGCGGTAT
CATTGCAGCACTGGGGCCAGATGGTAAGCCCTCCCGTATCGTAGTTATCTACACGACGGGGAGTCAGGCA
ACTATGGATGAACGAAATAGACAGATCGCTGAGATAGGTGCCTCACTGATTAAGCATTGGTAACTGTCAG
ACCAAGTTTACTCATATATACTTTAGATTGATTTAAAACTTCATTTTTAATTTAAAAGGATCTAGGTGAA
GATCCTTTTTGATAATCTCATGACCAAAATCCCTTAACGTGAGTTTTCGTTCCACTGAGCGTCAGACCCC
GTAGAAAAGATCAAAGGATCTTCTTGAGATCCTTTTTTTCTGCGCGTAATCTGCTGCTTGCAAACAAAAA
AACCACCGCTACCAGCGGTGGTTTGTTTGCCGGATCAAGAGCTACCAACTCTTTTTCCGAAGGTAACTGG
CTTCAGCAGAGCGCAGATACCAAATACTGTTCTTCTAGTGTAGCCGTAGTTAGGCCACCACTTCAAGAAC
TCTGTAGCACCGCCTACATACCTCGCTCTGCTAATCCTGTTACCAGTGGCTGCTGCCAGTGGCGATAAGT
CGTGTCTTACCGGGTTGGACTCAAGACGATAGTTACCGGATAAGGCGCAGCGGTCGGGCTGAACGGGGGG
TTCGTGCACACAGCCCAGCTTGGAGCGAACGACCTACACCGAACTGAGATACCTACAGCGTGAGCTATGA
GAAAGCGCCACGCTTCCCGAAGGGAGAAAGGCGGACAGGTATCCGGTAAGCGGCAGGGTCGGAACAGGAG
AGCGCACGAGGGAGCTTCCAGGGGGAAACGCCTGGTATCTTTATAGTCCTGTCGGGTTTCGCCACCTCTG
ACTTGAGCGTCGATTTTTGTGATGCTCGTCAGGGGGGCGGAGCCTATGGAAAAACGCCAGCAACGCGGCC
TTTTTACGGTTCCTGGCCTTTTGCTGGCCTTTTGCTCACATGTTCTTTCCTGCGTTATCCCCTGATTCTG
TGGATAACCGTATTACCGCCTTTGAGTGAGCTGATACCGCTCGCCGCAGCCGAACGACCGAGCGCAGCGA
GTCAGTGAGCGAGGAAGCGGAAG
